Addgene plasmid #11307: pRL-TK CXCR4 4x
Depositing lab: Phil Sharp. Depositing organization: Massachusetts Institute of Technology. Publication: siRNAs can function as miRNAs. Doench JG, Petersen CP, Sharp PA. Genes Dev. 2003 Feb 15. 17(4):438-42. 10.1101/gad.1064703 PubMed 12600936.
Backbone
  Vector backbone: pRL-TK
  Backbone manufacturer: Promega
  Backbone size w/o insert (bp): 4045
  Vector type: Luciferase
Growth in bacteria
  Bacterial resistance: Ampicillin, 100 μg/mL
  Growth temperature: 37°C
  Growth strain: DH5alpha
  Copy number: High Copy
Gene/Insert
  Gene/Insert name: 4 bulged bind sites for CXCR4 siRNA antisense
  Insert size (bp): 117
  Tag / fusion protein: Rr-luc (N terminal on backbone)
  Cloning method: Restriction Enzyme; 5′ cloning site XbaI (not destroyed); 3′ cloning site ApaI (not destroyed)
  Sequencing primers: 5′ See map; 3′ EBV-rev
Terms and licenses: Academic/Nonprofit Terms; Industry Terms: Not Available to Industry
Depositor comments: The end of the ORF and the beginning of the 3' UTR is (with the TAA stop codon, followed by T, then the XbaI site TCTAGA): AAATGAACAA TAA T TCTAGA GCGGCCGCT. We digested the plasmids with XbaI, and ligated in the following: ctaga ttccgagatatcggtaat gggcc. This produced a modified vector, still containing an XbaI site, but now also containing an ApaI site (GGGCCC), to allow for directional cloning of 3' UTR inserts. The final vector contains, starting with the stop codon TAA: TAA T Tctaga ttccgagatatcggtaat gggccC TAGA. All UTR inserts were then constructed in the following format: TCTAGA CTCGAGCCGG[binding site]ATCGC GGGCCC. A single perfect site sequence is AAGTTTTCACTCCAGCTAACACCGG. CXCR4 siRNA used is GUUUUCACUCCAGCUAACACATTCAAAAGUGAGGUCGAUUGU.
How to cite: pRL-TK CXCR4 4x was a gift from Phil Sharp (Addgene plasmid # 11307 ; http://n2t.net/addgene:11307 ; RRID:Addgene_11307)
