[The description below was written by a language model from this plasmid's Addgene catalogue record and pLannotate feature annotations shown in this document.]
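Description:
pRL-TK CXCR4 4x is a Renilla luciferase reporter plasmid built on the commercial pRL-TK backbone for transient expression in mammalian cells. It is propagated in E. coli as a high-copy plasmid through a ColE1/pUC-type origin and selected with ampicillin via the β-lactamase gene and its native promoter. No mammalian selection marker appears in the record.

The expression unit begins with the herpes simplex virus thymidine kinase promoter, which gives constitutive expression that is generally modest in strength. It is followed by a chimeric β-globin/immunoglobulin intron that promotes efficient processing of the transcript. A T7 promoter sits just upstream of the coding region and allows in vitro transcription. The Renilla reniformis luciferase open reading frame comes next and is terminated by an SV40 polyadenylation signal; the annotated fragment of large T antigen is simply a remnant of that SV40 segment.

The depositor modified the region immediately after the luciferase stop codon so that it carries both XbaI and ApaI sites, permitting directional cloning of 3′ UTR inserts. In this construct a 117 bp insert placed there supplies four binding sites for the antisense strand of a CXCR4 siRNA. These sites are "bulged", meaning they pair imperfectly with the small RNA rather than being fully complementary.

Because the sites lie in the 3′ UTR and not in the coding sequence, luciferase output reports on repression mediated by the co-delivered siRNA. The plasmid was used to test whether an siRNA acting on imperfectly matched targets behaves like a microRNA. The depositor's comments also give a perfectly complementary site, implying related constructs built in the same cloning format.
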