Features (pLannotate 1.2.2; 9 found; start..end, strand, type, name):
      8..759     +  promoter       HSV TK promoter: herpes simplex virus thymidine kinase promoter
    829..961     +  intron         chimeric intron: chimera between introns from human β-globin and immunoglobulin heavy chain genes
   1006..1024    +  promoter       T7 promoter: promoter for bacteriophage T7 RNA polymerase
   1034..1969    +  CDS            Rluc: luciferase from the anthozoan coelenterate Renilla reniformis (sea pansy)
   2121..2242    -  polyA_signal   SV40 poly(A) signal: SV40 polyadenylation signal
   2265..2333    -  CDS            large T antigen (fragment): large T antigen from SV40 (simian virus 40)
   2375..2479    +  promoter       AmpR promoter: bla
   2480..3340    +  CDS            AmpR: β-lactamase; bla; confers resistance to ampicillin, carbenicillin, and related antibiotics
   3511..4099    +  rep_origin     ori: high-copy-number ColE1/pMB1/pBR322/pUC origin of replication
>Addgene plasmid #11307 | pRL-TK CXCR4 4x | depositor full sequence | sequence record 6935 | Author sequence
AGATCTAAATGAGTCTTCGGACCTCGCGGGGGCCGCTTAAGCGGTGGTTAGGGTTTGTCTGACGCGGGGG
GAGGGGGAAGGAACGAAACACTCTCATTCGGAGGCGGCTCGGGGTTTGGTCTTGGTGGCCACGGGCACGC
AGAAGAGCGCCGCGATCCTCTTAAGCACCCCCCCGCCCTCCGTGGAGGCGGGGGTTTGGTCGGCGGGTGG
TAACTGGCGGGCCGCTGACTCGGGCGGGTCGCGCGCCCCAGAGTGTGACCTTTTCGGTCTGCTCGCAGAC
CCCCGGGCGGCGCCGCCGCGGCGGCGACGGGCTCGCTGGGTCCTAGGCTCCATGGGGACCGTATACGTGG
ACAGGCTCTGGAGCATCCGCACGACTGCGGTGATATTACCGGAGACCTTCTGCGGGACGAGCCGGGTCAC
GCGGCTGACGCGGAGCGTCCGTTGGGCGACAAACACCAGGACGGGGCACAGGTACACTATCTTGTCACCC
GGAGGCGCGAGGGACTGCAGGAGCTTCAGGGAGTGGCGCAGCTGCTTCATCCCCGTGGCCCGTTGCTCGC
GTTTGCTGGCGGTGTCCCCGGAAGAAATATATTTGCATGTCTTTAGTTCTATGATGACACAAACCCCGCC
CAGCGTCTTGTCATTGGCGAATTCGAACACGCAGATGCAGTCGGGGCGGCGCGGTCCCAGGTCCACTTCG
CATATTAAGGTGACGCGTGTGGCCTCGAACACCGAGCGACCCTGCAGCGACCCGCTTAAAAGCTTGATTC
TTCTGACACAACAGTCTCGAACTTAAGCTGCAGAAGTTGGTCGTGAGGCACTGGGCAGGTAAGTATCAAG
GTTACAAGACAGGTTTAAGGAGACCAATAGAAACTGGGCTTGTCGAGACAGAGAAGACTCTTGCGTTTCT
GATAGGCACCTATTGGTCTTACTGACATCCACTTTGCCTTTCTCTCCACAGGTGTCCACTCCCAGTTCAA
TTACAGCTCTTAAGGCTAGAGTACTTAATACGACTCACTATAGGCTAGCCACCATGACTTCGAAAGTTTA
TGATCCAGAACAAAGGAAACGGATGATAACTGGTCCGCAGTGGTGGGCCAGATGTAAACAAATGAATGTT
CTTGATTCATTTATTAATTATTATGATTCAGAAAAACATGCAGAAAATGCTGTTATTTTTTTACATGGTA
ACGCGGCCTCTTCTTATTTATGGCGACATGTTGTGCCACATATTGAGCCAGTAGCGCGGTGTATTATACC
AGACCTTATTGGTATGGGCAAATCAGGCAAATCTGGTAATGGTTCTTATAGGTTACTTGATCATTACAAA
TATCTTACTGCATGGTTTGAACTTCTTAATTTACCAAAGAAGATCATTTTTGTCGGCCATGATTGGGGTG
CTTGTTTGGCATTTCATTATAGCTATGAGCATCAAGATAAGATCAAAGCAATAGTTCACGCTGAAAGTGT
AGTAGATGTGATTGAATCATGGGATGAATGGCCTGATATTGAAGAAGATATTGCGTTGATCAAATCTGAA
GAAGGAGAAAAAATGGTTTTGGAGAATAACTTCTTCGTGGAAACCATGTTGCCATCAAAAATCATGAGAA
AGTTAGAACCAGAAGAATTTGCAGCATATCTTGAACCATTCAAAGAGAAAGGTGAAGTTCGTCGTCCAAC
ATTATCATGGCCTCGTGAAATCCCGTTAGTAAAAGGTGGTAAACCTGACGTTGTACAAATTGTTAGGAAT
TATAATGCTTATCTACGTGCAAGTGATGATTTACCAAAAATGTTTATTGAATCGGACCCAGGATTCTTTT
CCAATGCTATTGTTGAAGGTGCCAAGAAGTTTCCTAATACTGAATTTGTCAAAGTAAAAGGTCTTCATTT
TTCGCAAGAAGATGCACCTGATGAAATGGGAAAATATATCAAATCGTTCGTTGAGCGAGTTCTCAAAAAT
GAACAATAATTCTAGACTCGAGCCGGAAGTTTTCACAAAGCTAACACCGGAAGTTTTCACAAAGCTAACA
CCGGAAGTTTTCACAAAGCTAACACCGGAAGTTTTCACAAAGCTAACACCGGATCGCGGGCCCTAGAGCG
GCCGCTTCGAGCAGACATGATAAGATACATTGATGAGTTTGGACAAACCACAACTAGAATGCAGTGAAAA
AAATGCTTTATTTGTGAAATTTGTGATGCTATTGCTTTATTTGTAACCATTATAAGCTGCAATAAACAAG
TTAACAACAACAATTGCATTCATTTTATGTTTCAGGTTCAGGGGGAGGTGTGGGAGGTTTTTTAAAGCAA
GTAAAACCTCTACAAATGTGGTAAAATCGATAAGGATCCAGGTGGCACTTTTCGGGGAAATGTGCGCGGA
ACCCCTATTTGTTTATTTTTCTAAATACATTCAAATATGTATCCGCTCATGAGACAATAACCCTGATAAA
TGCTTCAATAATATTGAAAAAGGAAGAGTATGAGTATTCAACATTTCCGTGTCGCCCTTATTCCCTTTTT
TGCGGCATTTTGCCTTCCTGTTTTTGCTCACCCAGAAACGCTGGTGAAAGTAAAAGATGCTGAAGATCAG
TTGGGTGCACGAGTGGGTTACATCGAACTGGATCTCAACAGCGGTAAGATCCTTGAGAGTTTTCGCCCCG
AAGAACGTTTTCCAATGATGAGCACTTTTAAAGTTCTGCTATGTGGCGCGGTATTATCCCGTATTGACGC
CGGGCAAGAGCAACTCGGTCGCCGCATACACTATTCTCAGAATGACTTGGTTGAGTACTCACCAGTCACA
GAAAAGCATCTTACGGATGGCATGACAGTAAGAGAATTATGCAGTGCTGCCATAACCATGAGTGATAACA
CTGCGGCCAACTTACTTCTGACAACGATCGGAGGACCGAAGGAGCTAACCGCTTTTTTGCACAACATGGG
GGATCATGTAACTCGCCTTGATCGTTGGGAACCGGAGCTGAATGAAGCCATACCAAACGACGAGCGTGAC
ACCACGATGCCTGTAGCAATGGCAACAACGTTGCGCAAACTATTAACTGGCGAACTACTTACTCTAGCTT
CCCGGCAACAATTAATAGACTGGATGGAGGCGGATAAAGTTGCAGGACCACTTCTGCGCTCGGCCCTTCC
GGCTGGCTGGTTTATTGCTGATAAATCTGGAGCCGGTGAGCGTGGGTCTCGCGGTATCATTGCAGCACTG
GGGCCAGATGGTAAGCCCTCCCGTATCGTAGTTATCTACACGACGGGGAGTCAGGCAACTATGGATGAAC
GAAATAGACAGATCGCTGAGATAGGTGCCTCACTGATTAAGCATTGGTAACTGTCAGACCAAGTTTACTC
ATATATACTTTAGATTGATTTAAAACTTCATTTTTAATTTAAAAGGATCTAGGTGAAGATCCTTTTTGAT
AATCTCATGACCAAAATCCCTTAACGTGAGTTTTCGTTCCACTGAGCGTCAGACCCCGTAGAAAAGATCA
AAGGATCTTCTTGAGATCCTTTTTTTCTGCGCGTAATCTGCTGCTTGCAAACAAAAAAACCACCGCTACC
AGCGGTGGTTTGTTTGCCGGATCAAGAGCTACCAACTCTTTTTCCGAAGGTAACTGGCTTCAGCAGAGCG
CAGATACCAAATACTGTTCTTCTAGTGTAGCCGTAGTTAGGCCACCACTTCAAGAACTCTGTAGCACCGC
CTACATACCTCGCTCTGCTAATCCTGTTACCAGTGGCTGCTGCCAGTGGCGATAAGTCGTGTCTTACCGG
GTTGGACTCAAGACGATAGTTACCGGATAAGGCGCAGCGGTCGGGCTGAACGGGGGGTTCGTGCACACAG
CCCAGCTTGGAGCGAACGACCTACACCGAACTGAGATACCTACAGCGTGAGCTATGAGAAAGCGCCACGC
TTCCCGAAGGGAGAAAGGCGGACAGGTATCCGGTAAGCGGCAGGGTCGGAACAGGAGAGCGCACGAGGGA
GCTTCCAGGGGGAAACGCCTGGTATCTTTATAGTCCTGTCGGGTTTCGCCACCTCTGACTTGAGCGTCGA
TTTTTGTGATGCTCGTCAGGGGGGCGGAGCCTATGGAAAAACGCCAGCAACGCGGCCTTTTTACGGTTCC
TGGCCTTTTGCTGGCCTTTTGCTCACATGGCTCGAC
