>Addgene plasmid #11307 | pRL-TK CXCR4 4x | addgene partial sequence | sequence record 18188 | T7 5'-TAATACGACTCACTATAGGG-3'
CATCTTCTTATTTATGGCGACATGTTGTGCCACATATTGAGCCAGTATCGCGGTGTATCATACCAGACCT
TATTGGTATGCGCATATCAGGCAACTCTGGCAACGGATCTTATCGGTTACTTGATCATTACAAATATCTT
ACTGCATGGTTCGAACTTCTTAATTTACCAAAAAAGATTATTTTTGTCGGCCACGATTGGGGTGCTTGTT
TGGAATTTCATTATACTTATGACCACCACAGACTGATTAAAGCAACAGTCTCACGCTGAAAGAGTAGTAG
ATGTGATTGAATCATGGGATGAATGGCCTGATATTGAAGAAGATATTGCGTTGATCCAATCTG
